Addgene plasmid #157619: pD649-HAsp-ISLR2_Ig1-3-Fc(DAPA)-AviTag-6xHis
Purpose: Mammalian expression of cell-surface protein extracellular domain fused to Fc(DAPA)-Avi-6xHis. Protein is secreted from cells.
Depositing lab: Chris Garcia. Depositing organization: Stanford University. Publication: A Human IgSF Cell-Surface Interactome Reveals a Complex Network of Protein-Protein Interactions. Wojtowicz WM, Vielmetter J, Fernandes RA, Siepe DH, Eastman CL, Chisholm GB, Cox S, Klock H, Anderson PW, Rue SM, Miller JJ, Glaser SM, Bragstad ML, Vance J, Lam AW, Lesley SA, Zinn K, Garcia KC. Cell. 2020 Aug 20;182(4):1027-1043.e17. doi: 10.1016/j.cell.2020.07.025. PubMed 32822567.
Backbone
  Vector backbone: pD649
  Backbone size w/o insert (bp): 6106
  Vector type: Mammalian Expression
Growth in bacteria
  Bacterial resistance: Ampicillin, 100 μg/mL
  Growth temperature: 37°C
  Growth strain: DH5alpha
  Copy number: High Copy
Gene/Insert
  Gene/Insert name: ISLR2_Ig1-3 (alt name: ISLR2)
  Species: H. sapiens (human)
  Insert size (bp): 1071
  Mutation: Fc region of human IgG contains D265A and P329A mutations (DAPA)
  Entrez Gene: ISLR2 (a.k.a. KIAA1465)
  Promoter: CMV/SP6
  Tag / fusion protein: Fc(DAPA)-Avi-6xHis (C terminal on backbone)
  Cloning method: Gibson Cloning
  Sequencing primers: 5′ ATTTAGGTGACACTATAG; 3′ CACGTACCAGTTGAACTTCACC
Resource information
  A portion of this plasmid was derived from a plasmid made by: PCR of portion of gene synthesized by ThermoFisher
Terms and licenses: Academic/Nonprofit Terms; Industry Terms: Not Available to Industry
Depositor comments: Some plasmids in this collection may have an IS4-like element ISVsa5 family transposase upstream of the CMV promoter.
How to cite: pD649-HAsp-ISLR2_Ig1-3-Fc(DAPA)-AviTag-6xHis was a gift from Chris Garcia (Addgene plasmid # 157619 ; http://n2t.net/addgene:157619 ; RRID:Addgene_157619)
