[The description below was written by a language model from this plasmid's Addgene catalogue record and pLannotate feature annotations shown in this document.]
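Description:
pD649-HAsp-ISLR2_Ig1-3-Fc(DAPA)-AviTag-6xHis is a mammalian expression plasmid of about 7.2 kb, built on the pD649 backbone, for producing a secreted, Fc-fused portion of the extracellular region of human ISLR2 (also called KIAA1465 or LINX). It is maintained in E. coli at high copy through a ColE1/pUC-type origin and selected with ampicillin via a full-length β-lactamase gene. The annotation also picks up short remnants of KanR, lacZα, an rrnB terminator and an f1 origin, which appear to be non-functional backbone remnants.

Expression is driven by the CMV enhancer and immediate-early promoter, followed by a fragment of CMV intron A and an SP6 promoter that could support in vitro transcription and serves as a sequencing primer site. The open reading frame begins with a secretion leader: the plasmid name indicates an HA signal peptide, while the automated annotation matches a fragment of an immunoglobulin heavy-chain signal sequence. Next comes the roughly 1.07 kb ISLR2 segment designated Ig1-3, which was introduced by Gibson assembly from a synthesized gene. It is fused at its C terminus to a human IgG1 Fc carrying the D265A and P329A (DAPA) substitutions, which are generally used to reduce Fc effector binding. An AviTag for site-specific biotinylation and a 6xHis tag for metal-affinity purification follow according to the record, although neither is annotated separately in the feature table. A bGH polyadenylation signal ends the transcript.

A second cassette places a puromycin resistance gene under SV40 and EM7 promoters, followed by a bleomycin-resistance fragment and an SV40 poly(A) signal, which could allow selection in mammalian cells. The plasmid belongs to a collection made for mapping interactions among human IgSF cell-surface proteins. The depositor notes that some plasmids in the collection may carry an IS4-like transposase upstream of the CMV promoter; no such element is annotated here.
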