Features (pLannotate 1.2.2; 21 found; start..end, strand, type, name):
    119..143     -  CDS            KanR (fragment): aminoglycoside phosphotransferase; aph(3')-Ia; confers resistance to kanamycin
    254..842     +  rep_origin     ori: high-copy-number ColE1/pMB1/pBR322/pUC origin of replication
   1067..1084    +  terminator     rrnB T2 terminator (fragment): transcription terminator T2 from the E. coli rrnB gene
   1109..1128    -  CDS            lacZα (fragment): LacZα fragment of β-galactosidase; lacZ fragment
   1584..1600    +  protein_bind   lac operator: The lac repressor binds to the lac operator to inhibit transcription in E. coli. This inhibition can be relieved by adding lactose or isopropyl-β-D-thiogalactopyranoside (IPTG). lac repressor encoded by lacI
   1843..2146    +  enhancer       CMV enhancer: human cytomegalovirus immediate early enhancer
   2147..2350    +  promoter       CMV promoter: human cytomegalovirus (CMV) immediate early promoter
   2486..2529    +  intron         CMV intron (fragment): modified intron A from human cytomegalovirus
   2581..2599    +  promoter       SP6 promoter: promoter for bacteriophage SP6 RNA polymerase
   2603..2640    +  CDS            IgH signal sequence (fragment): signal sequence from the mouse immunoglobulin heavy chain variable region
   2743..3819    +  CDS            ISLR2 (fragment): ISLR2_HUMAN - Also known as KIAA1465, LINX. Experimental evidence at protein level: Swiss-Prot protein existence level 1. Required for axon extension during neural development. From Homo sapiens (Human).
   3835..4512    +  CDS            IGHG1 (fragment): IGHG1_HUMAN - Experimental evidence at protein level: Swiss-Prot protein existence level 1. Constant region of immunoglobulin heavy chains. Immunoglobulins, also known as antibodies, are membrane-bound or secreted glycoproteins produced by B lymphocytes. In the recognition phase of humoral immunity, the membrane-bound immunoglobulins serve as receptors which, upon binding of a specific antigen, trigger the clonal expansion and differentiation of B lymphocytes into immunoglobulins- secreting plasma cells. Secreted immunoglobulins mediate the effector phase of humoral immunity, which results in
   4727..4838    +  polyA_signal   bGH poly(A) signal: bovine growth hormone polyadenylation signal
   4839..4947    +  rep_origin     f1 ori (fragment): f1 bacteriophage origin of replication; arrow indicates direction of (+) strand synthesis
   4961..5290    +  promoter       SV40 promoter: SV40 enhancer and early promoter
   5338..5385    +  promoter       EM7 promoter: synthetic bacterial promoter&nbsp
   5404..6003    +  CDS            PuroR (fragment): puromycin N-acetyltransferase; pac from Streptomyces; confers resistance to puromycin
   6013..6138    +  CDS            ble (fragment): BLE_KLEPN - Experimental evidence at protein level: Swiss-Prot protein existence level 1. Binding protein with a strong affinity to the bleomycin family of antibiotics. Binds to CL990; an antimitotic-antibiotic compound. From Klebsiella pneumoniae.
   6133..6254    +  polyA_signal   SV40 poly(A) signal: SV40 polyadenylation signal
   6307..7167    -  CDS            AmpR: β-lactamase; bla; confers resistance to ampicillin, carbenicillin, and related antibiotics
   7170..89      -  promoter       AmpR promoter (fragment) (across the origin): bla
>Addgene plasmid #157619 | pD649-HAsp-ISLR2_Ig1-3-Fc(DAPA)-AviTag-6xHis | addgene full sequence | sequence record 382008 | Addgene NGS Result
TTTCAATATTATTGAAGCATTTATCAGGGTTATTGTCTCATGAGCGGATACATATTTGAATGTATTTAGA
AAAATAAACAAATAGGGGTCAGTGTTACAACCAATTAACCAATTCTGAACATTATCGCGAGCCCATTTAT
ACCTGAATATGGCTCATAACACCCCTTGCTCATGACCAAAATCCCTTAACGTGAGTTACGCGCGCGTCGT
TCCACTGAGCGTCAGACCCCGTAGAAAAGATCAAAGGATCTTCTTGAGATCCTTTTTTTCTGCGCGTAAT
CTGCTGCTTGCAAACAAAAAAACCACCGCTACCAGCGGTGGTTTGTTTGCCGGATCAAGAGCTACCAACT
CTTTTTCCGAAGGTAACTGGCTTCAGCAGAGCGCAGATACCAAATACTGTTCTTCTAGTGTAGCCGTAGT
TAGCCCACCACTTCAAGAACTCTGTAGCACCGCCTACATACCTCGCTCTGCTAATCCTGTTACCAGTGGC
TGCTGCCAGTGGCGATAAGTCGTGTCTTACCGGGTTGGACTCAAGACGATAGTTACCGGATAAGGCGCAG
CGGTCGGGCTGAACGGGGGGTTCGTGCACACAGCCCAGCTTGGAGCGAACGACCTACACCGAACTGAGAT
ACCTACAGCGTGAGCTATGAGAAAGCGCCACGCTTCCCGAAGGGAGAAAGGCGGACAGGTATCCGGTAAG
CGGCAGGGTCGGAACAGGAGAGCGCACGAGGGAGCTTCCAGGGGGAAACGCCTGGTATCTTTATAGTCCT
GTCGGGTTTCGCCACCTCTGACTTGAGCGTCGATTTTTGTGATGCTCGTCAGGGGGGCGGAGCCTATGGA
AAAACGCCAGCAACGCGGCCTTTTTACGGTTCCTGGCCTTTTGCTGGCCTTTTGCTCACATGTTCTTTCC
TGCGTTATCCCCTGATTCTGTGGATAACCGTATTACCGCCTTTGAGTGAGCTGATACCGCTCGCCGCAGC
CGAACGACCGAGCGCAGCGAGTCAGTGAGCGAGGAAGCGGAAGGCGAGAGTAGGGAACTGCCAGGCATCA
AACTAAGCAGAAGGCCCCTGACGGATGGCCTTTTTGCGTTTCTACAAACTCTTTCTGTGTTGTAAAACGA
CGGCCAGTCTTAAGCTCGGGCCCCCTGGGCGGTTCTGATAACGAGTAATCGTTAATCCGCAAATAACGTA
AAAACCCGCTTCGGCGGGTTTTTTTATGGGGGGAGTTTAGGGAAAGAGCATTTGTCAGAATATTTAAGGG
CGCCTGTCACTTTGCTTGATATATGAGAATTATTTAACCTTATAAATGAGAAAAAAGCAACGCACTTTAA
ATAAGATACGTTGCTTTTTCGATTGATGAACACCTATAATTAAACTATTCATCTATTATTTATGATTTTT
TGTATATACAATATTTCTAGTTTGTTAAAGAGAATTAAGAAAATAAATCTCGAAAATAATAAAGGGAAAA
TCAGTTTTTGATATCAAAATTATACATGTCAACGATAATACAAAATATAATACAAACTATAAGATGTTAT
CAGTATTTATTATCATTTAGAATAAATTTTGTGTCGCCCTTAATTGTGAGCGGATAACAATTACGAGCTT
CATGCACAGTGGCGTTGACTCAATATTGGCCATTAGCCATATTATTCATTGGTTATATAGCATAAATCAA
TATTGGCTATTGGCCATTGCATACGTTGTATCTATATCATAATATGTACATTTATATTGGCTCATGTCCA
ATATGACCGCCATGTTGGCATTGATTATTGACTAGTTATTAATAGTAATCAATTACGGGGTCATTAGTTC
ATAGCCCATATATGGAGTTCCGCGTTACATAACTTACGGTAAATGGCCCGCCTGGCTGACCGCCCAACGA
CCCCCGCCCATTGACGTCAATAATGACGTATGTTCCCATAGTAACGCCAATAGGGACTTTCCATTGACGT
CAATGGGTGGAGTATTTACGGTAAACTGCCCACTTGGCAGTACATCAAGTGTATCATATGCCAAGTACGC
CCCCTATTGACGTCAATGACGGTAAATGGCCCGCCTGGCATTATGCCCAGTACATGACCTTATGGGACTT
TCCTACTTGGCAGTACATCTACGTATTAGTCATCGCTATTACCATGGTGATGCGGTTTTGGCAGTACATC
AATGGGCGTGGATAGCGGTTTGACTCACGGGGATTTCCAAGTCTCCACCCCATTGACGTCAATGGGAGTT
TGTTTTGGCACCAAAATCAACGGGACTTTCCAAAATGTCGTAACAACTCCGCCCCATTGACGCAAATGGG
CGGTAGGCGTGTACGGTGGGAGGTCTATATAAGCAGAGCTCGTTTAGTGAACCGTCAGATCGCCTGGAGA
CGCCATCCACGCTGTTTTGACCTCCATAGAAGACACCGGGACCGATCCAGCCTCCGCGGCCGGGAACGGT
GCATTGGAACGCGGATTCCCCGTGCCAAGAGTGACGTAAGTACCGCCTATAGAGTCTATAGGCCCACCCC
CTTGGCTTCGTTAGAACGCGGCTACAATTAATACATAACCTTATGTATCATACACATACGATTTAGGTGA
CACTATAGAATAACATCCACTTTGCCTTTCTCTCCACAGGTGTCCACTCCCAGGTCCAACTGCACCTCGG
TTCTATCGAAAACGCGCCTGCTAGCGCCACCATGAAGACCATCATTGCCCTGAGCTACATCTTCTGCCTG
GTGTTCGCTGCGGCCGCCCCTAGCGTTCACCTGTCTGCCGAACCTCCACTGGAAGCCCCTGGAACACCTC
TGAGAGCCGGACTGGCTTTCGTGCTGCACTGTATCGCCGACGGACACCCCACACCTAGACTGCAGTGGCA
GCTGCAAATCCCTGGCGGAACAGTGGTGCTGGAACCTCCTGTTCTGAGCGGCGAAGATGATGGCGTGGGA
GCCGAAGAAGGCGAAGGCGAAGGCGACGGGGATCTGCTGACACAGACACAGGCTCAGACCCCTACACCAG
CTCCAGCTTGGCCTGCTCCTCCTGCCACACCAAGATTTCTGGCCCTGGCCAATGGCAGCCTGCTGGTTCC
TCTGCTGTCTGCCAAAGAGGCCGGCGTCTACACATGCAGAGCCCACAATGAGCTGGGCGCCAATAGCACC
TCTATCAGAGTGGCCGTGGCCGCCACAGGACCTCCAAAACATGCTCCTGGTGCTGGCGGAGAGCCTGATG
GACAAGCCCCTACAAGCGAGAGAAAGAGCACCGCCAAAGGCAGAGGCAACAGCGTGCTGCCTTCTAAGCC
TGAGGGCAAGATCAAAGGCCAGGGACTCGCCAAGGTGTCCATCCTGGGAGAAACCGAGACTGAGCCCGAA
GAGGATACCAGCGAGGGCGAAGAGGCCGAGGATCAGATTCTGGCTGATCCCGCCGAGGAACAGAGATGCG
GAAACGGCGATCCCAGCAGATACGTGTCCAACCACGCCTTCAATCAGAGCGCCGAGCTGAAGCCTCACGT
GTTCGAGCTGGGAGTGATCGCCCTGGATGTGGCTGAAAGGGAAGCCAGAGTGCAGCTGACACCACTGGCT
GCTAGATGGGGACCTGGACCAGGCGGTGCAGGCGGAGCACCTAGACCTGGAAGAAGGCCTCTGAGACTGC
TGTATCTGTGTCCAGCTGGTGGCGGAGCTGCTGTGCAATGGTCCAGAGTTGAGGAAGGCGTGAACGCCTA
CTGGTTCAGAGGACTGAGGCCCGGCACCAACTACTCTGTGTGTCTTGCTCTGGCTGGCGAGGCCTGTCAT
GTGCAAGTGGTGTTCAGCACCAAGAAAGAGCTGCCCTCTGGCGCGCCGGGCGGCGACAAGACCCACACCT
GCCCCCCCTGCCCAGCTCCAGAACTGCTGGGAGGGCCTTCCGTGTTCCTGTTCCCCCCCAAGCCCAAGGA
CACCCTGATGATCAGCAGGACCCCCGAGGTGACCTGCGTGGTGGTGGCCGTGTCCCACGAGGACCCAGAG
GTGAAGTTCAACTGGTACGTGGACGGCGTGGAGGTGCACAACGCCAAGACCAAGCCCAGAGAGGAGCAGT
ACAACAGCACCTACAGGGTGGTGTCCGTGCTGACCGTGCTGCACCAGGACTGGCTGAACGGCAAAGAATA
CAAGTGCAAAGTCTCCAACAAGGCCCTGGCTGCCCCAATCGAAAAGACAATCAGCAAGGCCAAGGGCCAG
CCACGGGAGCCCCAGGTGTACACCCTGCCCCCCAGCCGGGAGGAGATGACCAAGAACCAGGTGTCCCTGA
CCTGTCTGGTGAAGGGCTTCTACCCCAGCGATATCGCCGTGGAGTGGGAGAGCAACGGCCAGCCCGAGAA
CAACTACAAGACCACCCCCCCAGTGCTGGACAGCGACGGCAGCTTCTTCCTGTACAGCAAGCTGACCGTG
GACAAGTCCAGGTGGCAGCAGGGCAACGTGTTCAGCTGCAGCGTGATGCACGAGGCCCTGCACAACCACT
ACACCCAGAAGTCCCTGAGCCTGAGCCCCGGCGGCAGCGGTCTTAATGATATTTTCGAGGCTCAGAAGAT
TGAGTGGCATGAACACCACCACCATCACCACTAAGGCCGGCCTGTAGTCACTGGCACAACGCGTTACCCG
GTAAGCCAATCGGGTATACACGGTCGTCATACTGCAGACAGGGTTCTTCTACTTTGCAAGATAGTCTTGA
GTAGTAAAATAAATAGATAGAGAAAATCAGCCTCGACTGTGCCTTCTAGTTGCCAGCCATCTGTTGTTTG
CCCCTCCCCCGTGCCTTCCTTGACCCTGGAAGGTGCCACTCCCACTGTCCTTTCCTAATAAAATGAGGAA
ATTGCATCACAACACTCAACCCTATCTCGGTCTATTCTTTTGATTTATAAGGGATTTTGCCGATTTCGGC
CTATTGGTTAAAAAATGAGCTGATTTAACAAAAATTTAACGCGAATTAATTCTGTGGAATGTGTGTCAGT
TAGGGTGTGGAAAGTCCCCAGGCTCCCCAGCAGGCAGAAGTATGCAAAGCATGCATCTCAATTAGTCAGC
AACCAGGTGTGGAAAGTCCCCAGGCTCCCCAGCAGGCAGAAGTATGCAAAGCATGCATCTCAATTAGTCA
GCAACCATAGTCCCGCCCCTAACTCCGCCCATCCCGCCCCTAACTCCGCCCAGTTCCGCCCATTCTCCGC
CCCATGGCTGACTAATTTTTTTTATTTATGCAGAGGCCGAGGCCGCCTCTGCCTCTGAGCTATTCCAGAA
GTAGTGAGGAGGCTTTTTTGGAGGCCTAGGCTTTTGCAAAAAGCTCCCGGGAGCTTGTATATCCATTTTC
GGATCTGATCAGCACGTGTTGACAATTAATCATCGGCATAGTATATCGGCATAGTATAATACGACAAGGT
GAGGAACTAAACCATGACCGAGTACAAGCCCACGGTGCGCCTCGCCACCCGCGACGACGTCCCCAGGGCC
GTACGCACCCTCGCCGCCGCGTTCGCCGACTACCCCGCCACGCGCCACACCGTCGATCCGGACCGCCACA
TCGAGCGGGTCACCGAGCTGCAAGAACTCTTCCTCACGCGCGTCGGGCTCGACATCGGCAAGGTGTGGGT
CGCGGACGACGGCGCCGCGGTGGCGGTCTGGACCACGCCGGAGAGCGTCGAAGCGGGGGCGGTGTTCGCC
GAGATCGGCCCGCGCATGGCCGAGTTGAGCGGTTCCCGGCTGGCCGCGCAGCAACAGATGGAAGGCCTCC
TGGCGCCGCACCGGCCCAAGGAGCCCGCGTGGTTCCTGGCCACCGTCGGCGTCTCGCCCGACCACCAGGG
CAAGGGTCTGGGCAGCGCCGTCGTGCTCCCCGGAGTGGAGGCGGCCGAGCGCGCCGGGGTGCCCGCCTTC
CTGGAGACATCCGCGCCCCGCAACCTCCCCTTCTACGAGCGGCTCGGCTTCACCGTCACCGCCGACGTCG
AGGTGCCCGAAGGACCGCGCACCTGGTGCATGACCCGCAAGCCCGGTGCCTGACACGTGCTACGAGATTT
CGATTCCACCGCCGCCTTCTATGAAAGGTTGGGCTTCGGAATCGTTTTCCGGGACGCCGGCTGGATGATC
CTCCAGCGCGGGGATCTCATGCTGGAGTTCTTCGCCCACCCCAACTTGTTTATTGCAGCTTATAATGGTT
ACAAATAAAGCAATAGCATCACAAATTTCACAAATAAAGCATTTTTTTCACTGCATTCTAGTTGTGGTTT
GTCCAAACTCATCAATGTATCTTATCATGTCTGTATACCGTCGACCTCTAGCTAGAGCTTGGCGTAATCA
TGGTCATTACCAATGCTTAATCAGTGAGGCACCTATCTCAGCGATCTGTCTATTTCGTTCATCCATAGTT
GCCTGACTCCCCGTCGTGTAGATAACTACGATACGGGAGGGCTTACCATCTGGCCCCAGCGCTGCGATGA
TACCGCGAGAACCACGCTCACCGGCTCCGGATTTATCAGCAATAAACCAGCCAGCCGGAAGGGCCGAGCG
CAGAAGTGGTCCTGCAACTTTATCCGCCTCCATCCAGTCTATTAATTGTTGCCGGGAAGCTAGAGTAAGT
AGTTCGCCAGTTAATAGTTTGCGCAACGTTGTTGCCATCGCTACAGGCATCGTGGTGTCACGCTCGTCGT
TTGGTATGGCTTCATTCAGCTCCGGTTCCCAACGATCAAGGCGAGTTACATGATCCCCCATGTTGTGCAA
AAAAGCGGTTAGCTCCTTCGGTCCTCCGATCGTTGTCAGAAGTAAGTTGGCCGCAGTGTTATCACTCATG
GTTATGGCAGCACTGCATAATTCTCTTACTGTCATGCCATCCGTAAGATGCTTTTCTGTGACTGGTGAGT
ACTCAACCAAGTCATTCTGAGAATAGTGTATGCGGCGACCGAGTTGCTCTTGCCCGGCGTCAATACGGGA
TAATACCGCGCCACATAGCAGAACTTTAAAAGTGCTCATCATTGGAAAACGTTCTTCGGGGCGAAAACTC
TCAAGGATCTTACCGCTGTTGAGATCCAGTTCGATGTAACCCACTCGTGCACCCAACTGATCTTCAGCAT
CTTTTACTTTCACCAGCGTTTCTGGGTGAGCAAAAACAGGAAGGCAAAATGCCGCAAAAAAGGGAATAAG
GGCGACACGGAAATGTTGAATACTCATATTCTTCCTT
