>Addgene plasmid #157619 | pD649-HAsp-ISLR2_Ig1-3-Fc(DAPA)-AviTag-6xHis | depositor partial sequence | sequence record 304348 | ISLR2_Ig1-3
CCTAGCGTTCACCTGTCTGCCGAACCTCCACTGGAAGCCCCTGGAACACCTCTGAGAGCCGGACTGGCTT
TCGTGCTGCACTGTATCGCCGACGGACACCCCACACCTAGACTGCAGTGGCAGCTGCAAATCCCTGGCGG
AACAGTGGTGCTGGAACCTCCTGTTCTGAGCGGCGAAGATGATGGCGTGGGAGCCGAAGAAGGCGAAGGC
GAAGGCGACGGGGATCTGCTGACACAGACACAGGCTCAGACCCCTACACCAGCTCCAGCTTGGCCTGCTC
CTCCTGCCACACCAAGATTTCTGGCCCTGGCCAATGGCAGCCTGCTGGTTCCTCTGCTGTCTGCCAAAGA
GGCCGGCGTCTACACATGCAGAGCCCACAATGAGCTGGGCGCCAATAGCACCTCTATCAGAGTGGCCGTG
GCCGCCACAGGACCTCCAAAACATGCTCCTGGTGCTGGCGGAGAGCCTGATGGACAAGCCCCTACAAGCG
AGAGAAAGAGCACCGCCAAAGGCAGAGGCAACAGCGTGCTGCCTTCTAAGCCTGAGGGCAAGATCAAAGG
CCAGGGACTCGCCAAGGTGTCCATCCTGGGAGAAACCGAGACTGAGCCCGAAGAGGATACCAGCGAGGGC
GAAGAGGCCGAGGATCAGATTCTGGCTGATCCCGCCGAGGAACAGAGATGCGGAAACGGCGATCCCAGCA
GATACGTGTCCAACCACGCCTTCAATCAGAGCGCCGAGCTGAAGCCTCACGTGTTCGAGCTGGGAGTGAT
CGCCCTGGATGTGGCTGAAAGGGAAGCCAGAGTGCAGCTGACACCACTGGCTGCTAGATGGGGACCTGGA
CCAGGCGGTGCAGGCGGAGCACCTAGACCTGGAAGAAGGCCTCTGAGACTGCTGTATCTGTGTCCAGCTG
GTGGCGGAGCTGCTGTGCAATGGTCCAGAGTTGAGGAAGGCGTGAACGCCTACTGGTTCAGAGGACTGAG
GCCCGGCACCAACTACTCTGTGTGTCTTGCTCTGGCTGGCGAGGCCTGTCATGTGCAAGTGGTGTTCAGC
ACCAAGAAAGAGCTGCCCTCT
